>Addgene plasmid #123366 | pCFD3.1-w-dU6:3gRNA | addgene full sequence | sequence record 242548 | Addgene NGS Result
GAATTCTTTTTTGCTCACCTGTGATTGCTCCTACTCAAATACAAAAACATCAAATTTTCTGTCAATAAAG
CATATTTATTTATATTTATTTTACAGGAAAGAATTCCTTTTAAAGTGTATTTTAACCTATAATGAAAAAC
GATTAAAAAAAATACATAAAATAATTCGAAAATTTTTGAATAGCCCAGGTTGATAAAAATTCATTTCATA
CGTTTTATAACTTATGCCCCTAAGTATTTTTTGACCATAGTGTTTCAATTCTACATTAATTTTACAGAGT
AGAATGAAACGCCACCTACTCAGCCAAGAGGCGAAAAGGTTAGCTCGCCAAGCAGAGAGGGCGCCAGTGC
TCACTACTTTTTATAATTCTCAACTTCTTTTTCCAGACTCAGTTCGTATATATAGACCTATTTTCAATTT
AACGTCGGGGTCTTCGAGAAGACCTGTTTTAGAGCTAGAAATAGCAAGTTAAAATAAGGCTAGTCCGTTA
TCAACTTGAAAAAGTGGCACCGAGTCGGTGCTTTTTTGCCTACCTGGAGCCTGAGAGTTGTTCAATAAAA
TAAAAATGTTTCGTTTTTTTGCTTTCGCCAGTATTTATTATTTTTCATCAATATGTATTCAATTTGGTAT
GTATTTAGTAATTGTAATATATAGACAATGGTTTTCCGTTGACGTACATACATCTGACGTGTGTTTATTT
AGACATAATAGTTATGTTTTCACATCTTTTTAATGTTCGCTTAATGCGTATGCATTCTAGACAATTGTGC
TCGGCAACAGTATATTTGTGGTGTGCCAACCAACAACCTGCAGGAGCTCCAGCTTTTGTTCCCTTTAGTG
AGGGTTAATTGCGCGCTTGGCGTAATCATGGTCATAGCTGTTTCCTGTGTGAAATTGTTATCCGCTCACA
ATTCCACACAACATACGAGCCGGAAGCATAAAGTGTAAAGCCTGGGGTGCCTAATGAGTGAGCTAACTCA
CATTAATTGCGTTGCGCTCACTGCCCGCTTTCCAGTCGGGAAACCTGTCGTGCCAGCTGCATTAATGAAT
CGGCCAACGCGCGGGGAGAGGCGGTTTGCGTATTGGGCGCTCTTCCGCTTCCTCGCTCACTGACTCGCTG
CGCTCGGTCGTTCGGCTGCGGCGAGCGGTATCAGCTCACTCAAAGGCGGTAATACGGTTATCCACAGAAT
CAGGGGATAACGCAGGAAAGAACATGTGAGCAAAAGGCCAGCAAAAGGCCAGGAACCGTAAAAAGGCCGC
GTTGCTGGCGTTTTTCCATAGGCTCCGCCCCCCTGACGAGCATCACAAAAATCGACGCTCAAGTCAGAGG
TGGCGAAACCCGACAGGACTATAAAGATACCAGGCGTTTCCCCCTGGAAGCTCCCTCGTGCGCTCTCCTG
TTCCGACCCTGCCGCTTACCGGATACCTGTCCGCCTTTCTCCCTTCGGGAAGCGTGGCGCTTTCTCATAG
CTCACGCTGTAGGTATCTCAGTTCGGTGTAGGTCGTTCGCTCCAAGCTGGGCTGTGTGCACGAACCCCCC
GTTCAGCCCGACCGCTGCGCCTTATCCGGTAACTATCGTCTTGAGTCCAACCCGGTAAGACACGACTTAT
CGCCACTGGCAGCAGCCACTGGTAACAGGATTAGCAGAGCGAGGTATGTAGGCGGTGCTACAGAGTTCTT
GAAGTGGTGGCCTAACTACGGCTACACTAGAAGAACAGTATTTGGTATCTGCGCTCTGCTGAAGCCAGTT
ACCTTCGGAAAAAGAGTTGGTAGCTCTTGATCCGGCAAACAAACCACCGCTGGTAGCGGTGGTTTTTTTG
TTTGCAAGCAGCAGATTACGCGCAGAAAAAAAGGATCTCAAGAAGATCCTTTGATCTTTTCTACGGGGTC
TGACGCTCAGTGGAACGAAAACTCACGTTAAGGGATTTTGGTCATGAGATTATCAAAAAGGATCTTCACC
TAGATCCTTTTAAATTAAAAATGAAGTTTTAAATCAATCTAAAGTATATATGAGTAAACTTGGTCTGACA
GTTACCAATGCTTAATCAGTGAGGCACCTATCTCAGCGATCTGTCTATTTCGTTCATCCATAGTTGCCTG
ACTCCCCGTCGTGTAGATAACTACGATACGGGAGGGCTTACCATCTGGCCCCAGTGCTGCAATGATACCG
CGAGACCCACGCTCACCGGCTCCAGATTTATCAGCAATAAACCAGCCAGCCGGAAGGGCCGAGCGCAGAA
GTGGTCCTGCAACTTTATCCGCCTCCATCCAGTCTATTAATTGTTGCCGGGAAGCTAGAGTAAGTAGTTC
GCCAGTTAATAGTTTGCGCAACGTTGTTGCCATTGCTACAGGCATCGTGGTGTCACGCTCGTCGTTTGGT
ATGGCTTCATTCAGCTCCGGTTCCCAACGATCAAGGCGAGTTACATGATCCCCCATGTTGTGCAAAAAAG
CGGTTAGCTCCTTCGGTCCTCCGATCGTTGTCAGAAGTAAGTTGGCCGCAGTGTTATCACTCATGGTTAT
GGCAGCACTGCATAATTCTCTTACTGTCATGCCATCCGTAAGATGCTTTTCTGTGACTGGTGAGTACTCA
ACCAAGTCATTCTGAGAATAGTGTATGCGGCGACCGAGTTGCTCTTGCCCGGCGTCAATACGGGATAATA
CCGCGCCACATAGCAGAACTTTAAAAGTGCTCATCATTGGAAAACGTTCTTCGGGGCGAAAACTCTCAAG
GATCTTACCGCTGTTGAGATCCAGTTCGATGTAACCCACTCGTGCACCCAACTGATCTTCAGCATCTTTT
ACTTTCACCAGCGTTTCTGGGTGAGCAAAAACAGGAAGGCAAAATGCCGCAAAAAAGGGAATAAGGGCGA
CACGGAAATGTTGAATACTCATACTCTTCCTTTTTCAATATTATTGAAGCATTTATCAGGGTTATTGTCT
CATGAGCGGATACATATTTGAATGTATTTAGAAAAATAAACAAATAGGGGTTCCGCGCACATTTCCCCGA
AAAGTGCCACCTG
[124 nt withheld, positions 3024-3147]
C
[91 nt withheld, positions 3149-3239]
A
[49 nt withheld, positions 3241-3289]
CCTTTGACGTTGGAGTCCACGTTCTTT
[37 nt withheld, positions 3317-3353]
ACCCTATCTCGGTCTATTCTTTTGATTTATAAGGGATTTTGCCGATTTCGGCCTATTGGTTAAAAAAATG
AGCTGATTTAACAAAAATTTAACGCGAATTTTAACAAAATATTAACGCTTACAATTTCCATTCGCCATTC
AGGCTGCGCAACTGTTGGGAAGGGCGATCGGTGCGGGCCTCTTCGCTATTACGCCAGCTGGCGAAAGGGG
GATGTGCTGCAAGGCGATTAAGTTGGGTAACGCCAGGGTTTTCCCAGTCACGACGTTGTAAAACGACGGC
CAGTGAGCGCGCGTAATACGACTCACTATAGGGCGAATTGGGTACAAGCTTGTACCGGGCCCCTAGTATG
TATGTAAGTTAATAAAACCCATTTTTGCGGAAAGTAGATAAAAAAAACATTTTTTTTTTTTACTGCACTG
GATATCATTGAACTTATCTGATCAGTTTTAAATTTACTTCGATCCAAGGGTATTTGATGTACCAGGTTCT
TTCGATTACCTCTCACTCAAAATGACATTCCACTCAAAGTCAGCGCTGTTTGCCTCCTTCTCTGTCCACA
GAAATATCGCCGTCTCTTTCGCCGCTGCGTCCGCTATCTCTTTCGCCACCGTTTGTAGCGTTACGTAGCG
TCAATGTCCGCCTTCAGTTGCATTTTGTCAGCGGTTTCGTGACGAAGCTCCAAGCGGTTTACGCCATCAA
TTAAACACAAAGTGCTGTGCCAAAACTCCTCTCGCTTCTTATTTTTGTTTGTTTTTTGAGTGATTGGGGT
GGTGATTGGTTTTGGGTGGGTAAGCAGGGGAAAGTGTGAAAAATCCCGGCAATGGGCCAAGAGGATCAGG
AGCTATTAATTCGCGGAGGCAGCAAACACCCATCTGCCGAGCATCTGAACAATGTGAGTAGTACATGTGC
ATACATCTTAAGTTCACTTGATCTATAGGAACTGCGATTGCAACATCAAATTGTCTGCGGCGTGAGAACT
GCGACCCACAAAAATCCCAAACCGCAATTGCACAAACAAATAGTGACACGAAACAGATTATTCTGGTAGC
TGTTCTCGCTATATAAGACAATTTTTGAGATCATATCATGATCAAGACATCTAAAGGCATTCATTTTCGA
CTATATTCTTTTTTACAAAAAATATAACAACCAGATATTTTAAGCTGATCCTAGATGCACAAAAAATAAA
TAAAAGTATAAACCTACTTCGTAGGATACTTCGGGGTACTTTTTGTTCGGGGTTAGATGAGCATAACGCT
TGTAGTTGATATTTGAGATCCCCTATCATTGCAGGGTGACAGCGGAGCGGCTTCGCAGAGCTGCATTAAC
CAGGGCTTCGGGCAGGCCAAAAACTACGGCACGCTCCGGCCACCCAGTCCGCCGGAGGACTCCGGTTCAG
GGAGCGGCCAACTAGCCGAGAACCTCACCTATGCCTGGCACAATATGGACATCTTTGGGGCGGTCAATCA
GCCGGGCTCCGGATGGCGGCAGCTGGTCAACCGGACACGCGGACTATTCTGCAACGAGCGACACATACCG
GCGCCCAGGAAACATTTGCTCAAGAACGGTGAGTTTCTATTCGCAGTCGGCTGATCTGTGTGAAATCTTA
ATAAAGGGTCCAATTACCAATTTGAAACTCAGTTTGCGGCGTGGCCTATCCGGGCGAACTTTTGGCCGTG
ATGGGCAGTTCCGGTGCCGGAAAGACGACCCTGCTGAATGCCCTTGCCTTTCGATCGCCGCAGGGCATCC
AAGTATCGCCATCCGGGATGCGACTGCTCAATGGCCAACCTGTGGACGCCAAGGAGATGCAGGCCAGGTG
CGCCTATGTCCAGCAGGATGACCTCTTTATCGGCTCCCTAACGGCCAGGGAACACCTGATTTTCCAAGCC
ATGGTGCGGATGCCACGACATCTGACCTATCGGCAGCGAGTGGCCCGCGTGGATCAGGTGATCCAGGAGC
TTTCGCTCAGCAAATGTCAGCACACGATCATCGGTGTGCCCGGCAGGGTGAAAGGTCTGTCCGGCGGAGA
AAGGAAGCGTCTGGCATTCGCCTCCGAGGCTCTAACCGATCCGCCGCTTCTGATCTGCGATGAGCCCACC
TCCGGACTGGACTCCTTTACCGCCCACAGCGTCGTCCAGGTGCTGAAGAAGCTGTCGCAGAAGGGCAAGA
CCGTCATCCTGACCATTCATCAGCCGTCATCCGAGCTGTTTGAGCTCTTTGACAAGATCCTTCTGATGGC
CGAGGGCAGGGTAGCTTTCTTGGGCACTCCCAGCGAAGCCGTCGACTTCTTTTCCTAGTGAGTTCGATGT
GTTTATTAAGGGTATCTAGTATTACATAACATCTCAACTCCTATCCAGCGTGGGTGCCCAGTGTCCTACC
AACTACAATCCGGCGGACTTTTACGTACAGGTGTTGGCCGTTGTGCCCGGACGGGAGATCGAGTCCCGTG
ATCGGATCGCCAAGATATGCGACAATTTTGCCATTAGCAAAGTAGCCCGGGATATGGAGCAGTTGTTGGC
CACCAAAAATCTGGAGAAGCCACTGGAGCAGCCGGAGAATGGGTACACCTACAAGGCCACCTGGTTCATG
CAGTTCCGGGCGGTCCTGTGGCGATCCTGGCTGTCGGTGCTCAAGGAACCACTCCTCGTAAAAGTGCGAC
TTATTCAGACAACGGTGAGTGGTTCCAGTGGAAACAAATGATATAACGCTTACAATTCTTGGAAACAAAT
TCGCTAGATTTTAGATAGAATTGCCTGATTCCACACCCTTCTTAGTTTTTTTCAATGAGATGTATAGTTT
ATAGTTTTGCAGAAGATAAATAAATTTCATTTAACTCGCGAATATTAATGAGATGCGAGTAACATTTTAA
TTTGCAGATGGTTGCCATCTTGATTGGCCTCATCTTTTTGGGCCAACAACTCACGCAAGTGGGTGTGATG
AATATCAACGGAGCCATCTTCCTCTTCCTGACCAACATGACCTTTCAAAACGTCTTTGCCACGATAAATG
TAAGTCATGTTTAGAATACATTTGCATTTCAATAATTTACTAACTTTCTAATGAATCGATTCGATTTAGG
TGTTCACCTCAGAGCTGCCAGTTTTTATGAGGGAGGCCCGAAGTCGACTTTATCGCTGTGACACATACTT
TCTGGGCAAAACGATTGCCGAATTGCCGCTTTTTCTCACAGTGCCACTGGTTTTCACGGCGATTGCCTAT
CCGATGATCGGACTGCGGGCCGGAGTGCTGCACTTCTTCAACTGCCTGGCGCTGGTCACTCTGGTGGCCA
ATGTGTCAACGTCCTTCGGATATCTAATATCCTGCGCCAGCTCCTCGACCTCGATGGCGCTGTCTGTGGG
TCCGCCGGTTATCATACCATTCCTGCTCTTTGGCGGCTTCTTCTTGAACTCGGGCTCGGTGCCAGTATAC
CTCAAATGGTTGTCGTACCTCTCATGGTTCCGTTACGCCAACGAGGGTCTGCTGATTAACCAATGGGCGG
ACGTGGAGCCGGGCGAAATTAGCTGCACATCGTCGAACACCACGTGCCCCAGTTCGGGCAAGGTCATCCT
GGAGACGCTTAACTTCTCCGCCGCCGATCTGCCGCTGGACTACGTGGGTCTGGCCATTCTCATCGTGAGC
TTCCGGGTGCTCGCATATCTGGCTCTAAGACTTCGGGCCCGACGCAAGGAGTAGCCGACATATATCCGAA
ATAACTGCTTGTTTTTTTTTTTACCATTATTACCATCGTGTTTACTGTTTATTGCCCCCTCAAAAAGCTA
ATGTAATTATATTTGTGCCAATAAAAACAAGATATGACCTATAGAATACAAGTATTTCCCCTTCGAACAT
CCCCACAAGTAGACTTTGGATTTGTTTCTAACCAAAAGACTTACACACCTGCATACCTTAGAATTGGTAC
CGTCGACGATGTAGGTCACGGTCTCGAAGCCGCGGTGCGGGTGCCAGGGCGTGCCCTTGGGCTCCCCGGG
CGCGTACTCCACCTCACCCATCTGGTCCATCATGATGAACGGGTCGAGGTGGCGGTAGTTGATCCCGGCG
AACGCGCGGCGCACCGGGAAGCCCTCGCCCTCGAAACCGCTGGGCGCGGTGGTCACGGTGAGCACGGGAC
GTGCGACGGCGTCGGCTGGTGCGGATACGCGGGGCAGCGTCAGCGGGTTCTCGACGGTCACGGCGGGCAT
GTCGACAAGCCGAATTGATCCACTAGAAGGCCTAATTCGGTACACTAGTTGGCCACGTAATAAGTGTGCG
TTGAATTTATTCGCAAAAACATTGCATATTTTCGGCAAAGTAAAATTTTGTTGCATACCTTATCAAAAAA
TAAGTGCTGCATACTTTTTAGAGAAACCAAATAATTTTTTATTGCATACCCGTTTTTAATAAAATACATT
GCATACCCTCTTTTAATAAAAAATATTGCATACTTTGACGAAACAAATTTTCGTTGCATACCCAATAAAA
GATTATTATATTGCATACCCGTTTTTAATAAAATACATTGCATACCCTCTTTTAATAAAGAATATTGCAT
ACGTTGACGAAACAAATTTTCGTTGCATACCCAATAAAAGATTATTATATTGCATACCTTTTCTTGCCAT
ACCATTTAGCCGATCAATTGAGATCT
Features (pLannotate 1.2.2; 17 found; start..end, strand, type, name):
      7..427     +  promoter       dU6-3 promoter: RNA polymerase III promoter for Drosophila U6-3 snRNA (Port et al., 2014)
    446..521     +  misc_RNA       gRNA scaffold: guide RNA scaffold for the Streptococcus pyogenes CRISPR/Cas9 system
    762..807     +  protein_bind   gypsy insulator (fragment): chromatin insulator from Drosophila Su(Hw), CP190, and Mod(mdg4)67.2
    832..850     -  promoter       T3 promoter: promoter for bacteriophage T3 RNA polymerase
    895..911     -  protein_bind   lac operator: The lac repressor binds to the lac operator to inhibit transcription in E. coli. This inhibition can be relieved by adding lactose or isopropyl-β-D-thiogalactopyranoside (IPTG). lac repressor encoded by lacI
    919..949     -  promoter       lac promoter: promoter for the E. coli lac operon
    964..985     -  protein_bind   CAP binding site: CAP binding activates transcription in the presence of cAMP. E. coli catabolite activator protein
    998..1090    -  CDS            lacI (fragment): lac repressor; lacI; The lac repressor binds to the lac operator to inhibit transcription in E. coli. This inhibition can be relieved by adding lactose or isopropyl-β-D-thiogalactopyranoside (IPTG).
   1273..1861    -  rep_origin     ori: high-copy-number ColE1/pMB1/pBR322/pUC origin of replication
   2032..2892    -  CDS            AmpR: β-lactamase; bla; confers resistance to ampicillin, carbenicillin, and related antibiotics
   2893..2997    -  promoter       AmpR promoter: bla
   3024..3382    +  rep_origin     f1 ori (sequence partly withheld): f1 bacteriophage origin of replication; arrow indicates direction of (+) strand synthesis
   3484..3639    -  CDS            lacZα (fragment): LacZα fragment of β-galactosidase; lacZ fragment
   3647..3665    +  promoter       T7 promoter: promoter for bacteriophage T7 RNA polymerase
   3696..7263    +  gene           mini-white (fragment): white; This modified version of the white gene lacks part of the first intron.
   7296..7365    +  protein_bind   attB: attB site for the φC31 integrase (Groth et al., 2000) phage φC31 integrase
   7607..7992    +  protein_bind   gypsy insulator: chromatin insulator from Drosophila Su(Hw), CP190, and Mod(mdg4)67.2
