[The description below was written by a language model from this plasmid's Addgene catalogue record and pLannotate feature annotations shown in this document.]
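Description:
pCFD3.1-w-dU6:3gRNA is an approximately 8 kb guide RNA expression plasmid for CRISPR/Cas9 mutagenesis in Drosophila melanogaster, derived from pCFD3-dU6-3gRNA. It is propagated in E. coli on a high-copy ColE1/pUC-type origin with ampicillin selection through the β-lactamase gene. It also retains typical cloning-vector remnants, including an f1 origin, T3 and T7 promoters, lac promoter/operator elements and a lacZα fragment, which play no evident role in the fly application.

The functional payload is the Drosophila U6:3 snRNA promoter, an RNA polymerase III promoter, placed directly upstream of the Streptococcus pyogenes Cas9 guide RNA scaffold. A short gap between the two annotated elements corresponds to the position where a target-specific spacer is inserted using BbsI sites. The defining change from the parental plasmid is replacement of the vermilion transformation marker with a mini-white gene, an intron-shortened version of white that restores eye pigmentation in white-mutant flies and so allows transformants to be scored visually. The BbsI sites within mini-white were mutated so that the remaining BbsI sites can still be used for guide cloning, as in pCFD3. A φC31 attB site lies downstream of mini-white, permitting integrase-mediated insertion into attP landing sites in the fly genome. Gypsy insulator sequences, one full-length and one annotated as a fragment, are also present and are generally used to buffer transgenes from chromosomal position effects.

The plasmid supplies only the gRNA, so Cas9 must come from another source, which the record does not specify. It suits the generation of transgenic gRNA-expressing fly lines where an eye-colour marker is preferred to vermilion.
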