Addgene plasmid #123366: pCFD3.1-w-dU6:3gRNA
Purpose: gRNA expression plasmid for CRISPR mutagenesis in Drosophila (with mini-white transformation marker).
Depositing lab: Simon Bullock. Depositing organization: MRC Laboratory of Molecular Biology.
Backbone
  Vector backbone: pCFD3-dU6-3gRNA (Addgene 49410)
  Backbone manufacturer: Fillip Port
  Total vector size (bp): 7998
  Modifications to backbone: Replacement of vermilion transformation marker with mini-white gene (with BbsI sites mutated)
  Vector type: Insect Expression, CRISPR
Growth in bacteria
  Bacterial resistance: Ampicillin, 100 μg/mL
  Growth temperature: 37°C
  Growth strain: DH5alpha
  Copy number: Unknown
Gene/Insert
  Gene/Insert name: U6:3-gRNA (alt name: U6:3-sgRNA)
  Species: D. melanogaster (fly)
  Cloning method: Restriction Enzyme; 5′ cloning site Hind III (not destroyed); 3′ cloning site KpnI (not destroyed)
  Sequencing primers: 5′ CTGGCGAAAGGGGGATGTGCTG; 3′ TAAGGTATGCAGGTGTGTAAGTC
Resource information
  A portion of this plasmid was derived from a plasmid made by: The modified mini-white cassette was provided by Dr Fillip Port from CRISPRflydesign, who has given permission for us to deposit this plasmid.
Terms and licenses: Academic/Nonprofit Terms; Industry Terms: Not Available to Industry
Depositor comments: When describing the use of this plasmid in publications, please state that it is derived from pCFD3 and cite: Port et al. Optimized CRISPR/Cas tools for efficient germline and somatic genome engineering in Drosophila. Proc Natl Acad Sci U S A. 2014 Jul 22;111(29):E2967-76. doi: 10.1073/pnas.1405500111 In pCFD3.1, the BbsI sites have been mutated in mini-white, which allows use of the remaining BbsI sites for gRNA cloning (using the protocol for pCFD3 (https://www.crisprflydesign.org/plasmids/))
How to cite: pCFD3.1-w-dU6:3gRNA was a gift from Simon Bullock (Addgene plasmid # 123366 ; http://n2t.net/addgene:123366 ; RRID:Addgene_123366)
